Addgene plasmid #153962: pMKO.1 puro-luc (shRNA)
Purpose: Expresses a shRNA against firefly luciferase
Depositing lab: Hiroyuki Konishi. Depositing organization: Aichi Medical University. Publication: Tandem Paired Nicking Promotes Precise Genome Editing with Scarce Interference by p53. Hyodo T, Rahman ML, Karnan S, Ito T, Toyoda A, Ota A, Wahiduzzaman M, Tsuzuki S, Okada Y, Hosokawa Y, Konishi H. Cell Rep. 2020 Jan 28;30(4):1195-1207.e7. doi: 10.1016/j.celrep.2019.12.064. PubMed 31995758.
Backbone
  Vector backbone: pMKO.1 puro (Addgene #8452)
  Backbone manufacturer: Robert Weinberg
  Backbone size w/o insert (bp): 6340
  Total vector size (bp): 6371
  Modifications to backbone: This plasmid was made by removing a shRNA against p53 from pMKO.1 puro p53 shRNA 2 (Addgene #10672, provided by William Hahn) and instead incorporating a shRNA against firefly luciferase (shVC)
  Vector type: Mammalian Expression, Retroviral, RNAi, Luciferase
  Selectable markers: Puromycin
Growth in bacteria
  Bacterial resistance: Ampicillin, 100 μg/mL
  Growth temperature: 37°C
  Growth strain: NEB Stable
  Copy number: High Copy
Gene/Insert
  Gene/Insert name: shRNA against firefly luciferase (19-bp-long target) (alt name: shVC)
  gRNA/shRNA sequence: CTTACGCTGAGTACTTCGA
  Species: Synthetic; from firefly
  Promoter: U6 promoter
  Tag / fusion protein: N/A
  Cloning method: Restriction Enzyme; 5′ cloning site AgeI (not destroyed); 3′ cloning site EcoRI (not destroyed)
  Sequencing primers: 5′ -; 3′ -
Terms and licenses: Academic/Nonprofit Terms; Industry Terms: Not Available to Industry
How to cite: pMKO.1 puro-luc (shRNA) was a gift from Hiroyuki Konishi (Addgene plasmid # 153962 ; http://n2t.net/addgene:153962 ; RRID:Addgene_153962)
