[The description below was written by a language model from this plasmid's Addgene catalogue record and pLannotate feature annotations shown in this document.]
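Description:
pMKO.1 puro-luc (shRNA) is a gammaretroviral RNAi vector built on the pMKO.1 puro backbone for stable shRNA expression in mammalian cells. It was made by removing the p53-targeting hairpin from a pMKO.1 puro p53 shRNA plasmid and inserting, between AgeI and EcoRI sites that remain intact, a synthetic hairpin with a 19-bp target in firefly luciferase (also called shVC). The total size is 6,371 bp. In bacteria it is maintained through a high-copy ColE1/pUC-type origin and selected with ampicillin via the β-lactamase gene. The bacterial backbone also carries small pBR322-derived rop and bom remnants and an additional SV40 promoter/enhancer segment.

The viral genome begins with a hybrid 5′ end in which the CMV enhancer and promoter are fused to a truncated LTR, allowing strong transcription of the genomic RNA in packaging cells. This is followed by a Ψ packaging signal and a truncated gag region lacking its start codon, which together support encapsidation. Downstream, a human U6 RNA polymerase III promoter drives the luciferase shRNA, and a separate SV40 early promoter drives the puromycin N-acetyltransferase gene so that transduced cells can be selected with puromycin. A short env fragment precedes the 3′ LTR, which is annotated as a ΔU3 self-inactivating form. After reverse transcription, such a deletion is copied to the 5′ end and silences LTR-driven transcription, leaving the internal U6 and SV40 promoters to act.

Because the hairpin targets firefly luciferase rather than an endogenous mammalian gene, and given its "shVC" name and its derivation from a p53 knockdown plasmid, it most likely serves as a non-targeting control alongside that construct, though the record does not say so explicitly. It could equally be used to silence a luciferase reporter.
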