Features (pLannotate 1.2.2; 18 found; start..end, strand, type, name):
     19..259     +  promoter       U6 promoter: RNA polymerase III promoter for human U6 snRNA
    372..443     +  promoter       SV40 promoter (fragment): SV40 enhancer and early promoter
    470..680     +  promoter       SV40 promoter: SV40 early promoter
    698..1297    +  CDS            PuroR: puromycin N-acetyltransferase; pac from Streptomyces alboniger; confers resistance to puromycin
   1351..1451    +  CDS            env (fragment): murine leukemia virus gPr80 envelope polyprotein precursor; env; proteolytically cleaved into gp70SU and p15TM subunits
   1493..1918    +  LTR            3' LTR (ΔU3): self-inactivating 3' long terminal repeat (LTR) from Moloney murine leukemia virus
   1987..2027    +  CDS            rop (fragment): Rop protein, which maintains plasmids at low copy number; rop
   2129..2167    +  misc_feature   bom (fragment): basis of mobility region from pBR322
   2184..2513    +  promoter       SV40 promoter: SV40 enhancer and early promoter
   2519..2620    +  misc_feature   bom (fragment): basis of mobility region from pBR322
   2806..3394    -  rep_origin     ori: high-copy-number ColE1/pMB1/pBR322/pUC origin of replication
   3565..4425    -  CDS            AmpR: β-lactamase; bla; confers resistance to ampicillin, carbenicillin, and related antibiotics
   4426..4530    -  promoter       AmpR promoter: bla
   4716..5095    +  enhancer       CMV enhancer: human cytomegalovirus immediate early enhancer
   5096..5299    +  promoter       CMV promoter: human cytomegalovirus (CMV) immediate early promoter
   5300..5475    +  LTR            5' LTR (truncated): truncated long terminal repeat from Moloney murine sarcoma virus
   5597..5871    +  misc_feature   MESV Ψ (fragment): packaging signal of murine embryonic stem cell virus
   5938..6354    +  CDS            gag (truncated): truncated Moloney murine leukemia virus (MMLV) gag gene lacking the start codon
>Addgene plasmid #153962 | pMKO.1 puro-luc (shRNA) | addgene full sequence | sequence record 306297 | Addgene NGS Result
GACAAGGTCGGGCAGGAAGAGGGCCTATTTCCCATGATTCCTTCATATTTGCATATACGATACAAGGCTG
TTAGAGAGATAATTAGAATTAATTTGACTGTAAACACAAAGATATTAGTACAAAATACGTGACGTAGAAA
GTAATAATTTCTTGGGTAGTTTGCAGTTTTAAAATTATGTTTTAAAATGGACTATCATATGCTTACCGTA
ACTTGAAAGTATTTCGATTTCTTGGCTTTATATATCTTGTGGAAAGGACGAAACACCGGTGCTTACGCTG
AGTACTTCGATTCAAGAGATCGAAGTACTCAGCGTAAGTTTTTTGAATTCGCCAGCACAGTGGTCGACCC
TGTGGAATGTGTGTCAGTTAGGGTGTGGAAAGTCCCCAGGCTTCCCAGCAGGCAGAAGTATGCAAAGCAT
GCATCTCAATTAGTCAGCAACCAGGTGTGGAAAGTCCCCAGGCTCCCCAGCAGGCAGAAGTATGCAAAGC
ATGCATCTCAATTAGTCAGCAACCATAGTCCCGCCCCTAACTCCGCCCATCCCGCCCCTAACTCCGCCCA
GTTCCGCCCATTCTCCGCCCCATGGCTGACTAATTTTTTTTATTTATGCAGAGGCCGAGGCCGCCTCGGC
CTCTGAGCTATTCCAGAAGTAGTGAGGAGGCTTTTTTGGAGGCCTAGGCTTTTGCAAAAAGCTTACCATG
ACCGAGTACAAGCCCACGGTGCGCCTCGCCACCCGCGACGACGTCCCCAGGGCCGTACGCACCCTCGCCG
CCGCGTTCGCCGACTACCCCGCCACGCGCCACACCGTCGATCCGGACCGCCACATCGAGCGGGTCACCGA
GCTGCAAGAACTCTTCCTCACGCGCGTCGGGCTCGACATCGGCAAGGTGTGGGTCGCGGACGACGGCGCC
GCGGTGGCGGTCTGGACCACGCCGGAGAGCGTCGAAGCGGGGGCGGTGTTCGCCGAGATCGGCCCGCGCA
TGGCCGAGTTGAGCGGTTCCCGGCTGGCCGCGCAGCAACAGATGGAAGGCCTCCTGGCGCCGCACCGGCC
CAAGGAGCCCGCGTGGTTCCTGGCCACCGTCGGCGTCTCGCCCGACCACCAGGGCAAGGGTCTGGGCAGC
GCCGTCGTGCTCCCCGGAGTGGAGGCGGCCGAGCGCGCCGGGGTGCCCGCCTTCCTGGAGACCTCCGCGC
CCCGCAACCTCCCCTTCTACGAGCGGCTCGGCTTCACCGTCACCGCCGACGTCGAGGTGCCCGAAGGACC
GCGCACCTGGTGCATGACCCGCAAGCCCGGTGCCTGACGCCCGCCCCACGACCCGCAGCGCCCGACCGAA
AGGAGCGCACGACCCCATGCATCGATTAGTCCAATTTGTTAAAGACAGGATATCAGTGGTCCAGGCTCTA
GTTTTGACTCAACAATATCACCAGCTGAAGCCTATAGAGTACGAGCCATAGATAAAATAAAAGATTTTAT
TTAGTCTCCAGAAAAAGGGGGGAATGAAAGACCCCACCTGTAGGTTTGGCAAGCTAGCTTAAGTAACGCC
ATTTTGCAAGGCATGGAAAAATACATAACTGAGAATAGAGAAGTTCAGATCAAGGTCAGGAACAGATGGA
ACAGGGTCGACCCTAGAGAACCATCAGATGTTTCCAGGGTGCCCCAAGGACCTGAAATGACCCTGTGCCT
TATTTGAACTAACCAATCAGTTCGCTTCTCGCTTCTGTTCGCGCGCTTCTGCTCCCCGAGCTCAATAAAA
GAGCCCACAACCCCTCACTCGGGGCGCCAGTCCTCCGATTGACTGAGTCGCCCGGGTACCCGTGTATCCA
ATAAACCCTCTTGCAGTTGCATCCGACTTGTGGTCTCGCTGTTCCTTGGGAGGGTCTCCTCTGAGTGATT
GACTACCCGTCAGCGGGGGTCTTTCATTTGGGGGCTCGTCCGGGATCGGGAGACCCCTGCCCAGGGACCA
CCGACCCACCACCGGGAGGTAAGCTGGCTGCCTCGCGCGTTTCGGTGATGACGGTGAAAACCTCTGACAC
ATGCAGCTCCCGGAGACGGTCACAGCTTGTCTGTAAGCGGATGCCGGGAGCAGACAAGCCCGTCAGGGCG
CGTCAGCGGGTGTTGGCGGGTGTCGGGGCGCAGCCATGACCCAGTCACGTAGCGATAGCGGAGTGTAGAT
CCGGCTGTGGAATGTGTGTCAGTTAGGGTGTGGAAAGTCCCCAGGCTCCCCAGCAGGCAGAAGTATGCAA
AGCATGCATCTCAATTAGTCAGCAACCAGGTGTGGAAAGTCCCCAGGCTCCCCAGCAGGCAGAAGTATGC
AAAGCATGCATCTCAATTAGTCAGCAACCATAGTCCCGCCCCTAACTCCGCCCATCCCGCCCCTAACTCC
GCCCAGTTCCGCCCATTCTCCGCCCCATGGCTGACTAATTTTTTTTATTTATGCAGAGGCCGAGGCCGCC
TCGGCCTCTGAGCTATTCCAGAAGTAGTGAGGAGGCTTTTTTGGAGGCCTAGGCTTTTGCAAAAAGCTTA
CTGGCTTAACTATGCGGCATCAGAGCAGATTGTACTGAGAGTGCACCATATGCGGTGTGAAATACCGCAC
AGATGCGTAAGGAGAAAATACCGCATCAGGCGCTCTTCCGCTTCCTCGCTCACTGACTCGCTGCGCTCGG
TCGTTCGGCTGCGGCGAGCGGTATCAGCTCACTCAAAGGCGGTAATACGGTTATCCACAGAATCAGGGGA
TAACGCAGGAAAGAACATGTGAGCAAAAGGCCAGCAAAAGGCCAGGAACCGTAAAAAGGCCGCGTTGCTG
GCGTTTTTCCATAGGCTCCGCCCCCCTGACGAGCATCACAAAAATCGACGCTCAAGTCAGAGGTGGCGAA
ACCCGACAGGACTATAAAGATACCAGGCGTTTCCCCCTGGAAGCTCCCTCGTGCGCTCTCCTGTTCCGAC
CCTGCCGCTTACCGGATACCTGTCCGCCTTTCTCCCTTCGGGAAGCGTGGCGCTTTCTCATAGCTCACGC
TGTAGGTATCTCAGTTCGGTGTAGGTCGTTCGCTCCAAGCTGGGCTGTGTGCACGAACCCCCCGTTCAGC
CCGACCGCTGCGCCTTATCCGGTAACTATCGTCTTGAGTCCAACCCGGTAAGACACGACTTATCGCCACT
GGCAGCAGCCACTGGTAACAGGATTAGCAGAGCGAGGTATGTAGGCGGTGCTACAGAGTTCTTGAAGTGG
TGGCCTAACTACGGCTACACTAGAAGGACAGTATTTGGTATCTGCGCTCTGCTGAAGCCAGTTACCTTCG
GAAAAAGAGTTGGTAGCTCTTGATCCGGCAAACAAACCACCGCTGGTAGCGGTGGTTTTTTTGTTTGCAA
GCAGCAGATTACGCGCAGAAAAAAAGGATCTCAAGAAGATCCTTTGATCTTTTCTACGGGGTCTGACGCT
CAGTGGAACGAAAACTCACGTTAAGGGATTTTGGTCATGAGATTATCAAAAAGGATCTTCACCTAGATCC
TTTTAAATTAAAAATGAAGTTTTAAATCAATCTAAAGTATATATGAGTAAACTTGGTCTGACAGTTACCA
ATGCTTAATCAGTGAGGCACCTATCTCAGCGATCTGTCTATTTCGTTCATCCATAGTTGCCTGACTCCCC
GTCGTGTAGATAACTACGATACGGGAGGGCTTACCATCTGGCCCCAGTGCTGCAATGATACCGCGAGACC
CACGCTCACCGGCTCCAGATTTATCAGCAATAAACCAGCCAGCCGGAAGGGCCGAGCGCAGAAGTGGTCC
TGCAACTTTATCCGCCTCCATCCAGTCTATTAATTGTTGCCGGGAAGCTAGAGTAAGTAGTTCGCCAGTT
AATAGTTTGCGCAACGTTGTTGCCATTGCTGCAGGCATCGTGGTGTCACGCTCGTCGTTTGGTATGGCTT
CATTCAGCTCCGGTTCCCAACGATCAAGGCGAGTTACATGATCCCCCATGTTGTGCAAAAAAGCGGTTAG
CTCCTTCGGTCCTCCGATCGTTGTCAGAAGTAAGTTGGCCGCAGTGTTATCACTCATGGTTATGGCAGCA
CTGCATAATTCTCTTACTGTCATGCCATCCGTAAGATGCTTTTCTGTGACTGGTGAGTACTCAACCAAGT
CATTCTGAGAATAGTGTATGCGGCGACCGAGTTGCTCTTGCCCGGCGTCAACACGGGATAATACCGCGCC
ACATAGCAGAACTTTAAAAGTGCTCATCATTGGAAAACGTTCTTCGGGGCGAAAACTCTCAAGGATCTTA
CCGCTGTTGAGATCCAGTTCGATGTAACCCACTCGTGCACCCAACTGATCTTCAGCATCTTTTACTTTCA
CCAGCGTTTCTGGGTGAGCAAAAACAGGAAGGCAAAATGCCGCAAAAAAGGGAATAAGGGCGACACGGAA
ATGTTGAATACTCATACTCTTCCTTTTTCAATATTATTGAAGCATTTATCAGGGTTATTGTCTCATGAGC
GGATACATATTTGAATGTATTTAGAAAAATAAACAAATAGGGGTTCCGCGCACATTTCCCCGAAAAGTGC
CACCTGACGTCTAAGAAACCATTATTATCATGACATTAACCTATAAAAATAGGCGTATCACGAGGCCCTT
TCGTCTTCAAGAATTAGCTTGGCCATTGCATACGTTGTATCCATATCATAATATGTACATTTATATTGGC
TCATGTCCAACATTACCGCCATGTTGACATTGATTATTGACTAGTTATTAATAGTAATCAATTACGGGGT
CATTAGTTCATAGCCCATATATGGAGTTCCGCGTTACATAACTTACGGTAAATGGCCCGCCTGGCTGACC
GCCCAACGACCCCCGCCCATTGACGTCAATAATGACGTATGTTCCCATAGTAACGCCAATAGGGACTTTC
CATTGACGTCAATGGGTGGAGTATTTACGGTAAACTGCCCACTTGGCAGTACATCAAGTGTATCATATGC
CAAGTACGCCCCCTATTGACGTCAATGACGGTAAATGGCCCGCCTGGCATTATGCCCAGTACATGACCTT
ATGGGACTTTCCTACTTGGCAGTACATCTACGTATTAGTCATCGCTATTACCATGGTGATGCGGTTTTGG
CAGTACATCAATGGGCGTGGATAGCGGTTTGACTCACGGGGATTTCCAAGTCTCCACCCCATTGACGTCA
ATGGGAGTTTGTTTTGGCACCAAAATCAACGGGACTTTCCAAAATGTCGTAACAACTCCGCCCCATTGAC
GCAAATGGGCGGTAGGCGTGTACGGTGGGAGGTCTATATAAGCAGAGCTCAATAAAAGAGCCCACAACCC
CTCACTCGGCGCGCCAGTCTTCCGATAGACTGCGTCGCCCGGGTACCCGTATTCCCAATAAAGCCTCTTG
CTGTTTGCATCCGAATCGTGGTCTCGCTGTTCCTTGGGAGGGTCTCCTCTGAGTGATTGACTACCCACGA
CGGGGGTCTTTCATTTGGGGGCTCGTCCGGGATTTGGAGACCCCTGCCCAGGGACCACCGACCCACCACC
GGGAGGTAAGCTGGCCAGCAACTTATCTGTGTCTGTCCGATTGTCTAGTGTCTATGTTTGATGTTATGCG
CCTGCGTCTGTACTAGTTAGCTAACTAGCTCTGTATCTGGCGGACCCGTGGTGGAACTGACGAGTTCTGA
ACACCCGGCCGCAACCCTGGGAGACGTCCCAGGGACTTTGGGGGCCGTTTTTGTGGCCCGACCTGAGGAA
GGGAGTCGATGTGGAATCCGACCCCGTCAGGATATGTGGTTCTGGTAGGAGACGAGAACCTAAAACAGTT
CCCGCCTCCGTCTGAATTTTTGCTTTCGGTTTGGAACCGAAGCCGCGCGTCTTGTCTGCTGCAGCGCTGC
AGCATCGTTCTGTGTTGTCTCTGTCTGACTGTGTTTCTGTATTTGTCTGAAAATTAGGGCCAGACTGTTA
CCACTCCCTTAAGTTTGACCTTAGGTCACTGGAAAGATGTCGAGCGGATCGCTCACAACCAGTCGGTAGA
TGTCAAGAAGAGACGTTGGGTTACCTTCTGCTCTGCAGAATGGCCAACCTTTAACGTCGGATGGCCGCGA
GACGGCACCTTTAACCGAGACCTCATCACCCAGGTTAAGATCAAGGTCTTTTCACCTGGCCCGCATGGAC
ACCCAGACCAGGTCCCCTACATCGTGACCTGGGAAGCCTTGGCTTTTGACCCCCCTCCCTGGGTCAAGCC
CTTTGTACACCCTAAGCCTCCGCCTCCTCTTCCTCCATCCGCCCCGTCTCTCCCCCTTGAACCTCCTCGT
TCGACCCCGCCTCGATCCTCCCTTTATCCAGCCCTCACTCCTTCTCTAGGCGCCGGAATTGAAGATCTGT
C
